LOCUS       Exported 7479 bp ds-DNA circular SYN 12-MAY-2021
DEFINITION  synthetic circular DNA
ACCESSION   .
VERSION     .
KEYWORDS    pAG306GAL-ccdB-EGFP
SOURCE      synthetic DNA construct
  ORGANISM  synthetic DNA construct
REFERENCE   1 (bases 1 to 7479)
  TITLE     S cerevisiae Advanced Gateway Destination Vectors
REFERENCE   2 (bases 1 to 7479)
  AUTHORS   .
  TITLE     Direct Submission
  JOURNAL   Exported May 12, 2021 from SnapGene Server 1.1.58
            http://www.snapgene.com
FEATURES             Location/Qualifiers
     source          1..7479
                     /organism="synthetic DNA construct"
                     /mol_type="other DNA"
     primer_bind     complement(29..51)
                     /label=pGEX 3'
                     /note="pGEX vectors, reverse primer"
     primer_bind     151..170
                     /label=pRS-marker
                     /note="pRS vectors, use to sequence yeast selectable
                     marker"
     promoter        195..410
                     /gene="S. cerevisiae URA3"
                     /label=URA3 promoter
     CDS             411..1214
                     /codon_start=1
                     /gene="S. cerevisiae URA3"
                     /product="orotidine-5'-phosphate decarboxylase, required
                     for uracil biosynthesis"
                     /label=URA3
                     /note="yeast auxotrophic marker, counterselectable with
                     5-fluoroorotic acid (5-FOA)"
                     /translation="MSKATYKERAATHPSPVAAKLFNIMHEKQTNLCASLDVRTTKELL
                     ELVEALGPKICLLKTHVDILTDFSMEGTVKPLKALSAKYNFLLFEDRKFADIGNTVKLQ
                     YSAGVYRIAEWADITNAHGVVGPGIVSGLKQAAEEVTKEPRGLLMLAELSCKGSLSTGE
                     YTKGTVDIAKSDKDFVIGFIAQRDMGGRDEGYDWLIMTPGVGLDDKGDALGQQYRTVDD
                     VVSTGSDIIIVGRGLFAKGRDAKVEGERYRKAGWEAYLRRCGQQN"
     rep_origin      complement(1343..1798)
                     /direction=LEFT
                     /label=f1 ori
                     /note="f1 bacteriophage origin of replication; arrow
                     indicates direction of (+) strand synthesis"
     primer_bind     complement(1480..1501)
                     /label=F1ori-F
                     /note="F1 origin, forward primer"
     primer_bind     1692..1711
                     /label=F1ori-R
                     /note="F1 origin, reverse primer"
     primer_bind     1928..1950
                     /label=M13/pUC Forward
                     /note="In lacZ gene"
     primer_bind     1942..1959
                     /label=M13 Forward
                     /note="In lacZ gene. Also called M13-F20 or M13 (-21)
                     Forward"
     primer_bind     1943..1959
                     /label=M13 fwd
                     /note="common sequencing primer, one of multiple similar
                     variants"
     primer_bind     1966..1985
                     /label=T7
                     /note="T7 promoter, forward primer"
     promoter        1966..1984
                     /label=T7 promoter
                     /note="promoter for bacteriophage T7 RNA polymerase"
     promoter        2004..2445
                     /gene="S. cerevisiae GAL1"
                     /label=GAL1 promoter
                     /note="inducible promoter, regulated by Gal4"
     protein_bind    2004..2121
                     /label=UAS
                     /bound_moiety="Gal4"
                     /note="upstream activating sequence mediating
                     Gal4-dependent induction"
     primer_bind     2416..2439
                     /label=GAL1
                     /note="S. cerevisiae GAL1 promoter, forward primer"
     primer_bind     2460..2476
                     /label=SK primer
                     /note="common sequencing primer, one of multiple similar
                     variants"
     primer_bind     2460..2476
                     /label=pBluescriptSK
                     /note="For pBluescript vector"
     protein_bind    2484..2608
                     /gene="mutant version of attR"
                     /label=attR1
                     /bound_moiety="LR Clonase(TM)"
                     /note="recombination site for the Gateway(R) LR reaction"
     promoter        2633..2663
                     /label=lac UV5 promoter
                     /note="E. coli lac promoter with an ""up"" mutation"
     CDS             2717..3376
                     /codon_start=1
                     /gene="cat"
                     /product="chloramphenicol acetyltransferase"
                     /label=CmR
                     /note="confers resistance to chloramphenicol"
                     /translation="MEKKITGYTTVDISQWHRKEHFEAFQSVAQCTYNQTVQLDITAFL
                     KTVKKNKHKFYPAFIHILARLMNAHPEFRMAMKDGELVIWDSVHPCYTVFHEQTETFSS
                     LWSEYHDDFRQFLHIYSQDVACYGENLAYFPKGFIENMFFVSANPWVSFTSFDLNVANM
                     DNFFAPVFTMGKYYTQGDKVLMPLAIQVHHAVCDGFHVGRMLNELQQYCDEWQGGA"
     primer_bind     complement(2783..2802)
                     /label=CAT-R
                     /note="Chloramphenicol resistance gene, reverse primer"
     CDS             3721..4026
                     /codon_start=1
                     /gene="ccdB"
                     /product="CcdB, a bacterial toxin that poisons DNA gyrase"
                     /label=ccdB
                     /note="Plasmids containing the ccdB gene cannot be
                     propagated in standard E. coli strains."
                     /translation="MQFKVYTYKRESRYRLFVDVQSDIIDTPGRRMVIPLASARLLSDK
                     VSRELYPVVHIGDESWRMMTTDMASVPVSVIGEEVADLSHRENDIKNAINLMFWGI"
     primer_bind     3905..3924
                     /label=ccdB-fwd
                     /note="ccdB gene, forward primer"
     protein_bind    complement(4067..4191)
                     /gene="mutant version of attR"
                     /label=attR2
                     /bound_moiety="LR Clonase(TM)"
                     /note="recombination site for the Gateway(R) LR reaction"
     CDS             4223..4942
                     /codon_start=1
                     /product="the original enhanced GFP (Yang et al., 1996)"
                     /label=EGFP
                     /note="mammalian codon-optimized"
                     /translation="MVSKGEELFTGVVPILVELDGDVNGHKFSVSGEGEGDATYGKLTL
                     KFICTTGKLPVPWPTLVTTLTYGVQCFSRYPDHMKQHDFFKSAMPEGYVQERTIFFKDD
                     GNYKTRAEVKFEGDTLVNRIELKGIDFKEDGNILGHKLEYNYNSHNVYIMADKQKNGIK
                     VNFKIRHNIEDGSVQLADHYQQNTPIGDGPVLLPDNHYLSTQSALSKDPNEKRDHMVLL
                     EFVTAAGITLGMDELYK"
     CDS             4223..4939
                     /codon_start=1
                     /product="enhanced GFP"
                     /label=EGFP
                     /translation="MVSKGEELFTGVVPILVELDGDVNGHKFSVSGEGEGDATYGKLTL
                     KFICTTGKLPVPWPTLVTTLTYGVQCFSRYPDHMKQHDFFKSAMPEGYVQERTIFFKDD
                     GNYKTRAEVKFEGDTLVNRIELKGIDFKEDGNILGHKLEYNYNSHNVYIMADKQKNGIK
                     VNFKIRHNIEDGSVQLADHYQQNTPIGDGPVLLPDNHYLSTQSALSKDPNEKRDHMVLL
                     EFVTAAGITLGMDELYK"
     primer_bind     complement(4268..4289)
                     /label=EGFP-N
                     /note="EGFP, reverse primer"
     primer_bind     complement(4529..4548)
                     /label=EXFP-R
                     /note="For distinguishing EGFP variants, reverse primer"
     primer_bind     4876..4897
                     /label=EGFP-C
                     /note="EGFP, forward primer"
     terminator      4949..5196
                     /gene="S. cerevisiae CYC1"
                     /label=CYC1 terminator
                     /note="transcription terminator for CYC1"
     primer_bind     complement(4965..4983)
                     /label=CYC1
                     /note="CYC1 transcription termination signal, reverse
                     primer"
     promoter        complement(5219..5237)
                     /label=T3 promoter
                     /note="promoter for bacteriophage T3 RNA polymerase"
     primer_bind     complement(5258..5274)
                     /label=M13 rev
                     /note="common sequencing primer, one of multiple similar
                     variants"
     primer_bind     complement(5258..5274)
                     /label=M13 Reverse
                     /note="In lacZ gene. Also called M13-rev"
     primer_bind     complement(5271..5293)
                     /label=M13/pUC Reverse
                     /note="In lacZ gene"
     protein_bind    5282..5298
                     /label=lac operator
                     /bound_moiety="lac repressor encoded by lacI"
                     /note="The lac repressor binds to the lac operator to
                     inhibit transcription in E. coli. This inhibition can be
                     relieved by adding lactose or
                     isopropyl-beta-D-thiogalactopyranoside (IPTG)."
     promoter        complement(5306..5336)
                     /label=lac promoter
                     /note="promoter for the E. coli lac operon"
     primer_bind     complement(5489..5506)
                     /label=L4440
                     /note="L4440 vector, forward primer"
     rep_origin      complement(5660..6248)
                     /direction=LEFT
                     /label=ori
                     /note="high-copy-number ColE1/pMB1/pBR322/pUC origin of
                     replication"
     CDS             complement(6419..7279)
                     /codon_start=1
                     /gene="bla"
                     /product="beta-lactamase"
                     /label=AmpR
                     /note="confers resistance to ampicillin, carbenicillin, and
                     related antibiotics"
                     /translation="MSIQHFRVALIPFFAAFCLPVFAHPETLVKVKDAEDQLGARVGYI
                     ELDLNSGKILESFRPEERFPMMSTFKVLLCGAVLSRIDAGQEQLGRRIHYSQNDLVEYS
                     PVTEKHLTDGMTVRELCSAAITMSDNTAANLLLTTIGGPKELTAFFHNMGDHVTRLDRW
                     EPELNEAIPNDERDTTMPVAMATTLRKLLTGELLTLASRQQLIDWMEADKVAGPLLRSA
                     LPAGWFIADKSGAGERGSRGIIAALGPDGKPSRIVVIYTTGSQATMDERNRQIAEIGAS
                     LIKHW"
     primer_bind     7042..7061
                     /label=Amp-R
                     /note="Ampicillin resistance gene, reverse primer"
     promoter        complement(7280..7384)
                     /gene="bla"
                     /label=AmpR promoter
     primer_bind     7452..7470
                     /label=pBRforEco
                     /note="pBR322 vectors, upsteam of EcoRI site, forward
                     primer"
ORIGIN
        1 tcgcgcgttt cggtgatgac ggtgaaaacc tctgacacat gcagctcccg gagacggtca
       61 cagcttgtct gtaagcggat gccgggagca gacaagcccg tcagggcgcg tcagcgggtg
      121 ttggcgggtg tcggggctgg cttaactatg cggcatcaga gcagattgta ctgagagtgc
      181 accacgcttt tcaattcaat tcatcatttt ttttttattc ttttttttga tttcggtttc
      241 tttgaaattt ttttgattcg gtaatctccg aacagaagga agaacgaagg aaggagcaca
      301 gacttagatt ggtatatata cgcatatgta gtgttgaaga aacatgaaat tgcccagtat
      361 tcttaaccca actgcacaga acaaaaacct gcaggaaacg aagataaatc atgtcgaaag
      421 ctacatataa ggaacgtgct gctactcatc ctagtcctgt tgctgccaag ctatttaata
      481 tcatgcacga aaagcaaaca aacttgtgtg cttcattgga tgttcgtacc accaaggaat
      541 tactggagtt agttgaagca ttaggtccca aaatttgttt actaaaaaca catgtggata
      601 tcttgactga tttttccatg gagggcacag ttaagccgct aaaggcatta tccgccaagt
      661 acaatttttt actcttcgaa gacagaaaat ttgctgacat tggtaataca gtcaaattgc
      721 agtactctgc gggtgtatac agaatagcag aatgggcaga cattacgaat gcacacggtg
      781 tggtgggccc aggtattgtt agcggtttga agcaggcggc agaagaagta acaaaggaac
      841 ctagaggcct tttgatgtta gcagaattgt catgcaaggg ctccctatct actggagaat
      901 atactaaggg tactgttgac attgcgaaga gcgacaaaga ttttgttatc ggctttattg
      961 ctcaaagaga catgggtgga agagatgaag gttacgattg gttgattatg acacccggtg
     1021 tgggtttaga tgacaaggga gacgcattgg gtcaacagta tagaaccgtg gatgatgtgg
     1081 tctctacagg atctgacatt attattgttg gaagaggact atttgcaaag ggaagggatg
     1141 ctaaggtaga gggtgaacgt tacagaaaag caggctggga agcatatttg agaagatgcg
     1201 gccagcaaaa ctaaaaaact gtattataag taaatgcatg tatactaaac tcacaaatta
     1261 gagcttcaat ttaattatat cagttattac cctgcggtgt gaaataccgc acagatgcgt
     1321 aaggagaaaa taccgcatca ggaaattgta aacgttaata ttttgttaaa attcgcgtta
     1381 aatttttgtt aaatcagctc attttttaac caataggccg aaatcggcaa aatcccttat
     1441 aaatcaaaag aatagaccga gatagggttg agtgttgttc cagtttggaa caagagtcca
     1501 ctattaaaga acgtggactc caacgtcaaa ggnnnnnnnn nnnnnnnnnn nnnnnnnnnn
     1561 nnnnnnnnnn nnnnnnnnnn ntnnnnnnnn nnnnnnnnnn nnnnnnnnnn nnnnnnnnnn
     1621 nnnnnnnnnn nnnnnnnnnn nnnnnnnnnn nnnnnnnnnn nnnnnnnnnn nnngnnnnnn
     1681 nnnnnnnnnn nnnnnnnnnn nnnnnnnnnn nnnnnnnnnn nnnnnnnnnn nnnnnnnnnn
     1741 nnnnnnnnnn nnnnnnnnnn nnnnnnnnnn nnnnnnnnnn nnnnnnnnnn nnnnnnnncg
     1801 cgccattcgc cattcaggct gcgcaactgt tgggaagggc gatcggtgcg ggcctcttcg
     1861 ctattacgcc agctggcgaa ggggggatgt gctgcaaggc gattaagttg ggtaacgcca
     1921 gggttttccc agtcacgacg ttgtaaaacg acggccagtg aattgtaata cgactcacta
     1981 tagggcgaat tggagctcta gtacggatta gaagccgccg agcgggcgac agccctccga
     2041 cggaagactc tcctccgtgc gtcctcgtct tcaccggtcg cgttcctgaa acgcagatgt
     2101 gcctcgcgcc gcactgctcc gaacaataaa gattctacaa tactagcttt tatggttatg
     2161 aagaggaaaa attggcagta acctggcccc acaaaccttc aaattaacga atcaaattaa
     2221 caaccatagg atgataatgc gattagtttt ttagccttat ttctggggta attaatcagc
     2281 gaagcgatga tttttgatct attaacagat atataaatgg aaaagctgca taaccacttt
     2341 aactaatact ttcaacattt tcagtttgta ttacttctta ttcaaatgtc ataaaagtat
     2401 caacaaaaaa ttgttaatat acctctatac tttaacgtca aggagaaaaa accccggatt
     2461 ctagaactag tggatccccc atcacaagtt tgtacaaaaa agctgaacga gaaacgtaaa
     2521 atgatataaa tatcaatata ttaaattaga ttttgcataa aaaacagact acataatact
     2581 gtaaaacaca acatatccag tcactatggc ggccgcatta ggcaccccag gctttacact
     2641 ttatgcttcc ggctcgtata atgtgtggat tttgagttag gatccgtcga gattttcagg
     2701 agctaaggaa gctaaaatgg agaaaaaaat cactggatat accaccgttg atatatccca
     2761 atggcatcgt aaagaacatt ttgaggcatt tcagtcagtt gctcaatgta cctataacca
     2821 gaccgttcag ctggatatta cggccttttt aaagaccgta aagaaaaata agcacaagtt
     2881 ttatccggcc tttattcaca ttcttgcccg cctgatgaat gctcatccgg aattccgtat
     2941 ggcaatgaaa gacggtgagc tggtgatatg ggatagtgtt cacccttgtt acaccgtttt
     3001 ccatgagcaa actgaaacgt tttcatcgct ctggagtgaa taccacgacg atttccggca
     3061 gtttctacac atatattcgc aagatgtggc gtgttacggt gaaaacctgg cctatttccc
     3121 taaagggttt attgagaata tgtttttcgt ctcagccaat ccctgggtga gtttcaccag
     3181 ttttgattta aacgtggcca atatggacaa cttcttcgcc cccgttttca ccatgggcaa
     3241 atattatacg caaggcgaca aggtgctgat gccgctggcg attcaggttc atcatgccgt
     3301 ctgtgatggc ttccatgtcg gcagaatgct taatgaatta caacagtact gcgatgagtg
     3361 gcagggcggg gcgtaaacgc cgcgtggatc cggcttacta aaagccagat aacagtatgc
     3421 gtatttgcgc gctgattttt gcggtataag aatatatact gatatgtata cccgaagtat
     3481 gtcaaaaaga ggtatgctat gaagcagcgt attacagtga cagttgacag cgacagctat
     3541 cagttgctca aggcatatat gatgtcaata tctccggtct ggtaagcaca accatgcaga
     3601 atgaagcccg tcgtctgcgt gccgaacgct ggaaagcgga aaatcaggaa gggatggctg
     3661 aggtcgcccg gtttattgaa atgaacggct cttttgctga cgagaacagg ggctggtgaa
     3721 atgcagttta aggtttacac ctataaaaga gagagccgtt atcgtctgtt tgtggatgta
     3781 cagagtgata ttattgacac gcccgggcga cggatggtga tccccctggc cagtgcacgt
     3841 ctgctgtcag ataaagtctc ccgtgaactt tacccggtgg tgcatatcgg ggatgaaagc
     3901 tggcgcatga tgaccaccga tatggccagt gtgccggtct ccgttatcgg ggaagaagtg
     3961 gctgatctca gccaccgcga aaatgacatc aaaaacgcca ttaacctgat gttctgggga
     4021 atataaatgt caggctccct tatacacagc cagtctgcag gtcgaccata gtgactggat
     4081 atgttgtgtt ttacagtatt atgtagtctg ttttttatgc aaaatctaat ttaatatatt
     4141 gatatttata tcattttacg tttctcgttc agctttcttg tacaaagtgg tgatgggctg
     4201 caggaattcg atatcaagct taatggtgag caagggcgag gagctgttca ccggggtggt
     4261 gcccatcctg gtcgagctgg acggcgacgt aaacggccac aagttcagcg tgtccggcga
     4321 gggcgagggc gatgccacct acggcaagct gaccctgaag ttcatctgca ccaccggcaa
     4381 gctgcccgtg ccctggccca ccctcgtgac caccctgacc tacggcgtgc agtgcttcag
     4441 ccgctacccc gaccacatga agcagcacga cttcttcaag tccgccatgc ccgaaggcta
     4501 cgtccaggag cgcaccatct tcttcaagga cgacggcaac tacaagaccc gcgccgaggt
     4561 gaagttcgag ggcgacaccc tggtgaaccg catcgagctg aagggcatcg acttcaagga
     4621 ggacggcaac atcctggggc acaagctgga gtacaactac aacagccaca acgtctatat
     4681 catggccgac aagcagaaga acggcatcaa ggtgaacttc aagatccgcc acaacatcga
     4741 ggacggcagc gtgcagctcg ccgaccacta ccagcagaac acccccatcg gcgacggccc
     4801 cgtgctgctg cccgacaacc actacctgag cacccagtcc gccctgagca aagaccccaa
     4861 cgagaagcgc gatcacatgg tcctgctgga gttcgtgacc gccgccggga tcactctcgg
     4921 catggacgag ctgtacaagt aactcgagtc atgtaattag ttatgtcacg cttacattca
     4981 cgccctcccc ccacatccgc tctaaccgaa aaggaaggag ttagacaacc tgaagtctag
     5041 gtccctattt atttttttat agttatgtta gtattaagaa cgttatttat atttcaaatt
     5101 tttctttttt ttctgtacag acgcgtgtac gcatgtaaca ttatactgaa aaccttgctt
     5161 gagaaggttt tgggacgctc gaaggcttta atttgcggcc ggtacccagc ttttgttccc
     5221 tttagtgagg gttaattccg agcttggcgt aatcatggtc atagctgttt cctgtgtgaa
     5281 attgttatcc gctcacaatt ccacacaaca taggagccgg aagcataaag tgtaaagcct
     5341 ggggtgccta atgagtgagg taactcacat taattgcgtt gcgctcactg cccgctttcc
     5401 agtcgggaaa cctgtcgtgc cagctgcatt aatgaatcgg ccaacgcgcg gggagaggcg
     5461 gtttgcgtat tgggcgctct tccgcttcct cgctcactga ctcgctgcgc tcggtcgttc
     5521 ggctgcggcg agcggtatca gctcactcaa aggcggtaat acggttatcc acagaatcag
     5581 gggataacgc aggaaagaac atgtgagcaa aaggccagca aaaggccagg aaccgtaaaa
     5641 aggccgcgtt gctggcgttt ttccataggc tcggcccccc tgacgagcat cacaaaaatc
     5701 gacgctcaag tcagaggtgg cgaaacccga caggactata aagataccag gcgttccccc
     5761 ctggaagctc cctcgtgcgc tctcctgttc cgaccctgcc gcttaccgga tacctgtccg
     5821 cctttctccc ttcgggaagc gtggcgcttt ctcaatgctc acgctgtagg tatctcagtt
     5881 cggtgtaggt cgttcgctcc aagctgggct gtgtgcacga accccccgtt cagcccgacc
     5941 gctgcgcctt atccggtaac tatcgtcttg agtccaaccc ggtaagacac gacttatcgc
     6001 cactggcagc agccactggt aacaggatta gcagagcgag gtatgtaggc ggtgctacag
     6061 agttcttgaa gtggtggcct aactacggct acactagaag gacagtattt ggtatctgcg
     6121 ctctgctgaa gccagttacc ttcggaaaaa gagttggtag ctcttgatcc ggcaaacaaa
     6181 ccaccgctgg tagcggtggt ttttttgttt gcaagcagca gattacgcgc agaaaaaaag
     6241 gatctcaaga agatcctttg atcttttcta cggggtctga cgctcagtgg aacgaaaact
     6301 cacgttaagg gattttggtc atgagattat caaaaaggat cttcacctag atccttttaa
     6361 attaaaaatg aagttttaaa tcaatctaaa gtatatatga gtaaacttgg tctgacagtt
     6421 accaatgctt aatcagtgag gcacctatct cagcgatctg tctatttcgt tcatccatag
     6481 ttgcctgact gcccgtcgtg tagataacta cgatacggga gggcttacca tctggcccca
     6541 gtgctgcaat gataccgcga gacccacgct caccggctcc agatttatca gcaataaacc
     6601 agccagccgg aagggccgag cgcagaagtg gtcctgcaac tttatccgcc tccatccagt
     6661 ctattaattg ttgccgggaa gctagagtaa gtagttcgcc agttaatagt ttgcgcaacg
     6721 ttgttgccat tgctacaggc atcgtggtgt cacgctcgtc gtttggtatg gcttcattca
     6781 gctccggttc ccaacgatca aggcgagtta catgatcccc catgttgtga aaaaaagcgg
     6841 ttagctcctt cggtcctccg atcgttgtca gaagtaagtt ggccgcagtg ttatcactca
     6901 tggttatggc agcactgcat aattctctta ctgtcatgcc atccgtaaga tgcttttctg
     6961 tgactggtga gtactcaacc aagtcattct gagaatagtg tatgcggcga ccgagttgct
     7021 cttgcccggc gtcaatacgg gataataccg cgccacatag cagaacttta aaagtgctca
     7081 tcattggaaa acgttcttcg gggcgaaaac tctcaaggat cttaccgctg ttgagatcca
     7141 gttcgatgta acccactcgt gcacccaact gatcttcagc atcttttact ttcaccagcg
     7201 tttctgggtg agcaaaaaca ggaaggcaaa atgccgcaaa aaagggaata agggcgacac
     7261 ggaaatgttg aatactcata ctcttccttt ttcaatatta ttgaagcatt tatcagggtt
     7321 attgtctcat gagcggatac atatttgaat gtatttagaa aaataaacaa ataggggttc
     7381 cgcgcacatt tccccgaaaa gtgccacctg acgtctaaga aaccattatt atcatgacat
     7441 taacctataa aaataggcgt atcacgaggc cctttcgtc
//
