[The description below was written by a language model from this plasmid's Addgene catalogue record and the feature table of its GenBank file.]
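Description:
pAG306GAL-ccdB-EGFP is an empty Gateway destination vector for galactose-inducible expression of C-terminally EGFP-tagged proteins in Saccharomyces cerevisiae. It is built on the pRS306 backbone and is an integrating plasmid. The feature table shows no yeast replication origin or centromere, so stable maintenance in yeast depends on insertion into the genome. Transformants are selected through the URA3 auxotrophic marker, which can also be counterselected with 5-fluoroorotic acid. In E. coli the 7.5 kb plasmid replicates from a high-copy ColE1/pUC-type origin and carries ampicillin resistance. An f1 origin, T7 and T3 promoters, and lac/M13 primer sites remain from the pBluescript-derived pRS framework.

The expression unit consists of the GAL1 promoter with its Gal4-binding upstream activating sequence, followed by the Gateway cassette, an EGFP coding sequence and the CYC1 terminator. The cassette is bounded by attR1 and attR2 and contains a chloramphenicol resistance gene downstream of a lac UV5 promoter, together with ccdB, which encodes a toxin that poisons DNA gyrase. Because of ccdB, the unrecombined vector must be propagated in a ccdB-tolerant strain, with chloramphenicol and ampicillin selecting for retention of the cassette and the backbone. In an LR recombination with an entry clone, the open reading frame of interest replaces the cassette, and loss of ccdB allows recombinants to grow in standard E. coli. To produce the fusion, the inserted gene must read in frame into the downstream EGFP without a stop codon. The vector belongs to a suite of yeast Gateway vectors designed for high-throughput genetic analysis. Its parts suit it to inducible expression and to fluorescence-based detection or localization of proteins from a chromosomally integrated copy.
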