Addgene plasmid #14187: pAG306GAL-ccdB-EGFP
Purpose: (Empty Backbone)
Depositing lab: Susan Lindquist. Depositing organization: Whitehead Institute for Biomedical Research. Publication: A suite of Gateway cloning vectors for high-throughput genetic analysis in Saccharomyces cerevisiae. Alberti S, Gitler AD, Lindquist S. Yeast. 2007 Oct . 24(10):913-9. 10.1002/yea.1502 PubMed 17583893.
Backbone
  Vector backbone: pRS306
  Vector type: Yeast Expression ; Gateway Destination
  Selectable markers: URA3
Growth in bacteria
  Bacterial resistance: Chloramphenicol and Ampicillin, 25 & 100 μg/mL
  Growth temperature: 37°C
  Growth strain: ccdB Survival
  Growth instructions: DB3.1, ccdB Survival
  Copy number: Unknown
Gene/Insert
  Gene/Insert name: None
  Tag / fusion protein: EGFP (C terminal on backbone)
  Cloning method: Gateway Cloning
  Sequencing primers: 5′ GAL1
Terms and licenses: Academic/Nonprofit Terms; Industry Terms: Not Available to Industry
Depositor comments: Type of plasmid: integrating. This plasmid contains the Gateway technology from Invitrogen; Invitrogen requires purchasing of Gateway Clonase for carrying out the Gateway recombinational cloning reaction http://www.invitrogen.com Please note that the full plasmid sequence is provided as a reference only, and may not match the exact sequence of the plasmid.
How to cite: pAG306GAL-ccdB-EGFP was a gift from Susan Lindquist (Addgene plasmid # 14187 ; http://n2t.net/addgene:14187 ; RRID:Addgene_14187)
