>Addgene plasmid #14187 | pAG306GAL-ccdB-EGFP | addgene partial sequence | sequence record 20526 | 14187 with pRS_marker
TTCATTCATCATTTTTTTTTTATTCTTTTTTTTGATTTCGGTTTCCTTGAAATTTTTTTGATTCGGTAAT
CTCCGAACAGAAGGAAGAACGAAGGAAGGAGCACAGACTTAGATTGGTATATATACGCATATGTAGTGTT
GAAGAAACATGAAATTGCCCAGTATTCTTAACCCAACTGCACAGAACAAAAACCTGCAGGAAACGAAGAT
AAATCATGTCGAAAGCTACATATAAGGAACGTGCTGCTACTCATCCTAGTCCTGTTGCTGCCAAGCTATT
TAATATCATGCACGAAAAGCAAACAAACTTGTGTGCTTCATTGGATGTTCGTACCACCAAGGAATTACTG
GAGTTAGTTGAAGCATTAGGTCCCAAAATTTGTTTACTAAAAACACATGTGGATATCTTGACTGATTTTT
CCATGGAGGGCACAGTTAAGCCGCTAAAGGCATTATCCGCCAAGTACAATTTTTTACTCTTCGAAGACAG
AAAATTTGCTGACATTGGTAATACAGTCAAATTGCAGTACTCTGCGGGTGTATACAGAATAGCAGAATGG
GCAGACATTACGAATGCACACGGTGTGGTGGGCCCAGGTATTGTTAG
