>Addgene plasmid #14187 | pAG306GAL-ccdB-EGFP | addgene partial sequence | sequence record 20527 | 14187 with GW5
TAAAGTGTAAAGCCTGGGGGTGCCTAATGCGGCCGCCATAGTGACTGGATATGTTGTGTTTTACAGTATT
ATGTAGTCTGTTTTTTATGCAAAATCTAATTTAATATATTGATATTTATATCATTTTACGTTTCTCGTTC
AGCTTTTTTGTACAAACTTGTGATGGGGGATCCACTAGTTCTAGAATCCGGGGTTTTTTCTCCTTGACGT
TAAAGTATAGAGGTATATTAACAATTTTTTGTTGATACTTTTATTACATTTGAATAAGAAGTAATACAAA
CCGAAAATGTTGAAAGTATTAGTTAAAGTGGTTATGCAGTTTTTGCATTTATATATCTGTTAATAGATCA
AAAATCATCGCTTCGCTGATTAATTACCCCAGAAATAAGGCTAAAAAACTAATCGCATTATCATCCTATG
GTTGTTAATTTGATTCGTTCATTTGAAGGTTTGTGGGGCCAGGTTACTGCCAATTTTTCCTCTTCATAAC
CATAAAAGCTAGTATTGTAGAATCTTTATTGTTCGGAGCAGTGCGGCGCGAGGCACATCTGCGTTTCAGG
AACGCGACCGGTGAAGACGAGGACGCACGGAGGAGAGTCTTCCTTCGGAGGGCTGTCACCCGCTCGGCGG
CTTCTAATCCGTACTAGAGCTCCAATTCGCCCTATAGTGAGTCGTATTACAA
