>Addgene plasmid #14187 | pAG306GAL-ccdB-EGFP | addgene partial sequence | sequence record 20528 | 14187 with GW3
CGGGGAAAAGTGGCTGATCTCAGCCACCGCGAAAATGACATCAAAAACGCCATTAACCTGATGTTCTGGG
GAATATAAATGTCAGGCTCCCTTATACACAGCCAGTCTGCAGGTCGACCATAGTGACTGGATATGTTGTG
TTTTACAGTATTATGTAGTCTGTTTTTTATGCAAAATCTAATTTAATATATTGATATTTATATCATTTTA
CGTTTCTCGTTCAGCTTTCTTGTACAAAGTGGTGATGGGCTGCAGGAATTCGATATCAAGCTTAATGGTG
AGCAAGGGCGAGGAGCTGTTCACCGGGGTGGTGCCCATCCTGGTCGAGCTGGACGGCGACGTAAACGGCC
ACAAGTTCAGCGTGTCCGGCGAGGGCGAGGGCGATGCCACCTACGGCAAGCTGACCCTGAAGTTCATCTG
CACCACCGGCAAGCTGCCCGTGCCCTGGCCCACCCTCGTGACCACCCTGACCTACGGCGTGCAGTGCTTC
AGCCGCTACCCCGACCACATGAAGCAGCACGACTTCTTCAAGTCCGCCATGCCCGAAGGCTACGTCCAGG
AGCGCACCATCTTCTTCAAGGACGACGGCAACTACAAGACCCGCGCCGAGGTGAAGTTCGAGGGCGACAC
CCTGGTGAACCGCATCGAGCTGAAGGGCATCGACTTCAAGGAGGACGGCAACATCCTGGGGC
